Addgene plasmid #56216: mIFP-Cx26-7
Purpose: Localization: Gap Junctions, Excitation: 683, Emission: 704
Depositing lab: Michael Davidson. Depositing organization: Florida State University, Tallahassee. Publication: A naturally monomeric infrared fluorescent protein for protein labeling in vivo. Yu D, Baird MA, Allen JR, Howe ES, Klassen MP, Reade A, Makhijani K, Song Y, Liu S, Murthy Z, Zhang SQ, Weiner OD, Kornberg TB, Jan YN, Davidson MW, Shu X. Nat Methods. 2015 Aug;12(8):763-765. doi: 10.1038/nmeth.3447. Epub 2015 Jun 22. PubMed 26098020.
Backbone
  Vector backbone: mIFP
  Backbone size w/o insert (bp): 4750
  Vector type: Mammalian Expression
  Selectable markers: Neomycin (select with G418)
Growth in bacteria
  Bacterial resistance: Kanamycin, 50 μg/mL
  Growth temperature: 37°C
  Growth strain: DH5alpha
  Copy number: High Copy
Gene/Insert
  Gene/Insert name: Cx26 (alt name: NM_001004099.1)
  Species: R. norvegicus (rat)
  Entrez Gene: Gjb2 (a.k.a. CXN-26, Cx26)
  Promoter: CMV
  Tag / fusion protein: mIFP (C terminal on insert)
  Cloning method: Unknown
  Sequencing primers: 5′ CMV-F; 3′ SV40pA-R
Terms and licenses: Academic/Nonprofit Terms; Industry Terms
Depositor comments: . Excitation = 683; Emission = 704
How to cite: mIFP-Cx26-7 was a gift from Michael Davidson (Addgene plasmid # 56216 ; http://n2t.net/addgene:56216 ; RRID:Addgene_56216)
