[The description below was written by a language model from this plasmid's Addgene catalogue record and pLannotate feature annotations shown in this document.]
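Description:
mIFP-Cx26-7 is a mammalian expression plasmid that produces rat connexin 26 (Cx26, encoded by Gjb2) fused at its C terminus to the monomeric infrared fluorescent protein mIFP. It is built on an mIFP backbone of the N1-type layout, in which the gene of interest sits upstream of the fluorescent protein. The sequenced record is 5,678 nt. It is maintained in E. coli through a high-copy ColE1/pUC-type origin and selected with kanamycin. A single NeoR/KanR (Tn5 aminoglycoside phosphotransferase) gene serves both hosts: a bacterial AmpR-type promoter drives it in E. coli, while an adjacent SV40 enhancer/early promoter, with an HSV TK polyadenylation signal downstream, drives it in mammalian cells for G418 selection of stable transfectants. An f1 origin is also present. The short hits annotated as RSF ori, large T antigen, ble and bGH poly(A) are only fragments and are probably backbone remnants or annotation matches rather than functional parts.

The expression cassette uses the human CMV immediate-early enhancer and promoter, followed by residual multiple cloning site sequence, the Gjb2 coding sequence, a short gap (presumably the linker implied by the "7" in the name, although the record does not say so), the mIFP coding sequence and an SV40 poly(A) signal. Connexin 26 assembles into hexameric hemichannels that dock between neighbouring cells, so the fusion marks gap junctions. mIFP is a bacteriophytochrome-derived protein from Bradyrhizobium that needs biliverdin as a cofactor, with recorded excitation at 683 nm and emission at 704 nm. The plasmid is used as a near-infrared gap-junction localization marker for imaging transfected mammalian cells, and its wavelengths leave the visible channels free for other fluorophores.
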