Features (pLannotate 1.2.2; 16 found; start..end, strand, type, name):
      1..47      +  rep_origin     RSF ori (fragment): Plasmids containing the RSF 1030 origin of replication can be propagated in E. coli cells that contain additional plasmids with compatible origins.
    115..418     +  enhancer       CMV enhancer: human cytomegalovirus immediate early enhancer
    419..622     +  promoter       CMV promoter: human cytomegalovirus (CMV) immediate early promoter
    645..688     +  misc_feature   MCS (fragment): multiple cloning site
    737..1414    +  CDS            Gjb2: CXB2_RAT - Also known as Cxn-26. Experimental evidence at protein level: Swiss-Prot protein existence level 1. Structural component of gap junctions. Gap junctions are dodecameric channels that connect the cytoplasm of adjoining cells. They are formed by the docking of two hexameric hemichannels, one from each cell membrane. Small molecules and ions diffuse from one cell to a neighboring cell via the central pore. From Rattus norvegicus (Rat).
   1436..2395    +  CDS            mIFP: mIFP is a basic (constitutively fluorescent) near ir fluorescent protein published in 2015, derived from Bradyrhizobium sp.. It has very low acid sensitivity. It requires the cofactor biliverdin for fluorescence.
   2414..2497    +  CDS            large T antigen (fragment): large T antigen from SV40 (simian virus 40)
   2520..2641    +  polyA_signal   SV40 poly(A) signal: SV40 polyadenylation signal
   2675..3103    -  rep_origin     f1 ori (sequence partly withheld): f1 bacteriophage origin of replication; arrow indicates direction of (+) strand synthesis
   3130..3234    +  promoter       AmpR promoter: bla
   3236..3593    +  promoter       SV40 promoter: SV40 enhancer and early promoter
   3628..4422    +  CDS            NeoR/KanR: aminoglycoside phosphotransferase from Tn5; aph(3')-II (or nptII); confers resistance to neomycin, kanamycin, and G418 (Geneticin®)
   4443..4595    +  CDS            ble (fragment): BLE_KLEPN - Experimental evidence at protein level: Swiss-Prot protein existence level 1. Binding protein with a strong affinity to the bleomycin family of antibiotics. Binds to CL990; an antimitotic-antibiotic compound. From Klebsiella pneumoniae.
   4654..4701    +  polyA_signal   HSV TK poly(A) signal: herpes simplex virus thymidine kinase polyadenylation signal (Cole and Stacy, 1985)
   4792..4808    -  polyA_signal   bGH poly(A) signal (fragment): bovine growth hormone polyadenylation signal
   5030..5618    +  rep_origin     ori: high-copy-number ColE1/pMB1/pBR322/pUC origin of replication
>Addgene plasmid #56216 | mIFP-Cx26-7 | addgene full sequence | sequence record 218670 | Addgene NGS Result
TTCTTTCCTGCGTTATCCCCTGATTCTGTGGATAACCGTATTACCGCCATGCATTAGTTATTAATAGTAA
TCAATTACGGGGTCATTAGTTCATAGCCCATATATGGAGTTCCGCGTTACATAACTTACGGTAAATGGCC
CGCCTGGCTGACCGCCCAACGACCCCCGCCCATTGACGTCAATAATGACGTATGTTCCCATAGTAACGCC
AATAGGGACTTTCCATTGACGTCAATGGGTGGAGTATTTACGGTAAACTGCCCACTTGGCAGTACATCAA
GTGTATCATATGCCAAGTACGCCCCCTATTGACGTCAATGACGGTAAATGGCCCGCCTGGCATTATGCCC
AGTACATGACCTTATGGGACTTTCCTACTTGGCAGTACATCTACGTATTAGTCATCGCTATTACCATGGT
GATGCGGTTTTGGCAGTACATCAATGGGCGTGGATAGCGGTTTGACTCACGGGGATTTCCAAGTCTCCAC
CCCATTGACGTCAATGGGAGTTTGTTTTGGCACCAAAATCAACGGGACTTTCCAAAATGTCGTAACAACT
CCGCCCCATTGACGCAAATGGGCGGTAGGCGTGTACGGTGGGAGGTCTATATAAGCAGAGCTGGTTTAGT
GAACCGTCAGATCCGCTAGCGCTACCGGACTCAGATCTCGAGCTCAAGCTTCGAATTCGCGGCTGCACGC
TCCTCGGGACACAGTGCCAACCATCCAGAGGACAAGATGGATTGGGGCACACTACAGAGCATCCTCGGGG
GTGTCAACAAGCACTCCACCAGCATTGGGAAAATCTGGCTCACTGTCCTCTTCATCTTCCGCATCATGAT
CCTCGTGGTGGCCGCGAAGGAGGTGTGGGGAGATGAGCAAGCCGATTTTGTTTGCAACACTCTCCAGCCT
GGCTGTAAGAATGTGTGCTACGACCACTACTTCCCCATCTCTCACATCCGGCTCTGGGCTCTGCAGCTGA
TCATGGTGTCCACGCCGGCCCTCCTGGTAGCTATGCACGTGGCCTACCGGAGACACGAAAAGAAACGGAA
GTTCATGAAGGGAGAGATAAAGAACGAGTTTAAGGACATCGAAGAGATCAAAACCCAGAAGGTCCGTATC
GAAGGGTCCCTGTGGTGGACCTACACCACCAGCATCTTCTTCCGGGTCATCTTCGAAGCTGTCTTCATGT
ATGTCTTTTACATCATGTACAATGGCTTCTTCATGCAGCGTCTGGTGAAGTGTAACGCCTGGCCTTGTCC
CAATACAGTGGACTGCTTCATTTCCAGGCCCACAGAAAAGACTGTCTTCACGGTGTTCATGATCTCTGTG
TCTGGAATTTGCATCCTGCTAAACATCACAGAGCTGTGCTATCTGTTCATTAGGTATTGCTCAGGGAAGT
CCAAAAGACCAGTCGCGGATCCACCGGTCGCCACCATGTCGGTACCGCTGACTACCTCAGCATTCGGCCA
CGCGTTTCTGGCTAACTGTGAACGCGAGCAGATCCACCTGGCGGGCTCCATTCAGCCGCACGGTATCCTG
CTGGCTGTGAAAGAGCCGGACAACGTGGTGATCCAGGCTTCTATTAACGCTGCGGAGTTCCTGAACACCA
ACTCTGTTGTTGGCCGTCCGCTGCGTGACCTGGGCGGCGATCTGCCTTTGCAGATCCTGCCGCACCTGAA
CGGCCCGCTGCACCTGGCTCCGATGACCCTGCGTTGTACCGTGGGTTCTCCGCCGCGTCGTGTGGACTGT
ACCATTCATCGTCCGTCTAACGGCGGCCTGATCGTAGAACTGGAACCAGCAACCAAGACCACTAACATTG
CGCCGGCTCTGGACGGTGCGTTTCATCGTATCACTTCTTCATCCTCCCTGATGGGCCTGTGTGACGAAAC
CGCGACTATTATCCGTGAGATTACTGGCTACGACCGTGTGATGGTAGTACGTTTCGATGAAGAGGGTAAT
GGCGAAATTCTGTCCGAACGTCGTCGTGCGGACCTGGAAGCGTTCCTGGGTAACCGCTACCCGGCGTCTA
CTATTCCGCAGATCGCTCGTCGCCTGTACGAACATAACCGTGTTCGCCTGCTGGTAGATGTGAACTATAC
TCCGGTTCCGCTACAGCCGCGCATCAGCCCGCTGAACGGTCGTGATCTGGATATGTCCCTGTCTTGCCTG
CGCTCTATGTCCCCGATCCACCAGAAATACATGCAGGACATGGGCGTTGGCGCGACCCTGGTTTGCTCTC
TGATGGTGTCTGGTCGTCTGTGGGGTCTGATCGCTTGCCACCACTACGAACCGCGCTTCGTTCCGTTCCA
CATTCGCGCTGCTGGCGAAGCGCTGGCGGAAACTTGTGCGATCCGCATCGCGACGCTGGAGAGCTTTGCA
CAGTCTCAGTCCAAATGAGCGGCCGCGACTCTAGATCATAATCAGCCATACCACATTTGTAGAGGTTTTA
CTTGCTTTAAAAAACCTCCCACACCTCCCCCTGAACCTGAAACATAAAATGAATGCAATTGTTGTTGTTA
ACTTGTTTATTGCAGCTTATAATGGTTACAAATAAAGCAATAGCATCACAAATTTCACAAATAAAGCATT
TTTTTCACTGCATTCTAGTTGTGGTTTGTCCAAACTCATCAATGTATCTTAAGGCGTAAATTGTAAGCGT
TAATATTTTGTTAAAATTCGCGTTAAATTTTTGTTAAATCAGCTCATTTTTTAACCAATAGGCCGAAATC
GGCAAAATCCCTTATAAATCAAAAGAATAGACCGAGATAGGGT
[37 nt withheld, positions 2774-2810]
AAAGAACGTGGACTCCAACGTCAAAGG
[49 nt withheld, positions 2838-2886]
T
[91 nt withheld, positions 2888-2978]
G
[124 nt withheld, positions 2980-3103]
CAGGTGGCACTTTTCGGGGAAATGTGCGCGGAACCCCTATTTGTTTATTTTTCTAAATACATTCAAATAT
GTATCCGCTCATGAGACAATAACCCTGATAAATGCTTCAATAATATTGAAAAAGGAAGAGTCCTGAGGCG
GAAAGAACCAGCTGTGGAATGTGTGTCAGTTAGGGTGTGGAAAGTCCCCAGGCTCCCCAGCAGGCAGAAG
TATGCAAAGCATGCATCTCAATTAGTCAGCAACCAGGTGTGGAAAGTCCCCAGGCTCCCCAGCAGGCAGA
AGTATGCAAAGCATGCATCTCAATTAGTCAGCAACCATAGTCCCGCCCCTAACTCCGCCCATCCCGCCCC
TAACTCCGCCCAGTTCCGCCCATTCTCCGCCCCATGGCTGACTAATTTTTTTTATTTATGCAGAGGCCGA
GGCCGCCTCGGCCTCTGAGCTATTCCAGAAGTAGTGAGGAGGCTTTTTTGGAGGCCTAGGCTTTTGCAAA
GATCGATCAAGAGACAGGATGAGGATCGTTTCGCATGATTGAACAAGATGGATTGCACGCAGGTTCTCCG
GCCGCTTGGGTGGAGAGGCTATTCGGCTATGACTGGGCACAACAGACAATCGGCTGCTCTGATGCCGCCG
TGTTCCGGCTGTCAGCGCAGGGGCGCCCGGTTCTTTTTGTCAAGACCGACCTGTCCGGTGCCCTGAATGA
ACTGCAAGACGAGGCAGCGCGGCTATCGTGGCTGGCCACGACGGGCGTTCCTTGCGCAGCTGTGCTCGAC
GTTGTCACTGAAGCGGGAAGGGACTGGCTGCTATTGGGCGAAGTGCCGGGGCAGGATCTCCTGTCATCTC
ACCTTGCTCCTGCCGAGAAAGTATCCATCATGGCTGATGCAATGCGGCGGCTGCATACGCTTGATCCGGC
TACCTGCCCATTCGACCACCAAGCGAAACATCGCATCGAGCGAGCACGTACTCGGATGGAAGCCGGTCTT
GTCGATCAGGATGATCTGGACGAAGAGCATCAGGGGCTCGCGCCAGCCGAACTGTTCGCCAGGCTCAAGG
CGAGCATGCCCGACGGCGAGGATCTCGTCGTGACCCATGGCGATGCCTGCTTGCCGAATATCATGGTGGA
AAATGGCCGCTTTTCTGGATTCATCGACTGTGGCCGGCTGGGTGTGGCGGACCGCTATCAGGACATAGCG
TTGGCTACCCGTGATATTGCTGAAGAGCTTGGCGGCGAATGGGCTGACCGCTTCCTCGTGCTTTACGGTA
TCGCCGCTCCCGATTCGCAGCGCATCGCCTTCTATCGCCTTCTTGACGAGTTCTTCTGAGCGGGACTCTG
GGGTTCGAAATGACCGACCAAGCGACGCCCAACCTGCCATCACGAGATTTCGATTCCACCGCCGCCTTCT
ATGAAAGGTTGGGCTTCGGAATCGTTTTCCGGGACGCCGGCTGGATGATCCTCCAGCGCGGGGATCTCAT
GCTGGAGTTCTTCGCCCACCCTAGGGGGAGGCTAACTGAAACACGGAAGGAGACAATACCGGAAGGAACC
CGCGCTATGACGGCAATAAAAAGACAGAATAAAACGCACGGTGTTGGGTCGTTTGTTCATAAACGCGGGG
TTCGGTCCCAGGGCTGGCACTCTGTCGATACCCCACCGAGACCCCATTGGGGCCAATACGCCCGCGTTTC
TTCCTTTTCCCCACCCCACCCCCCAAGTTCGGGTGAAGGCCCAGGGCTCGCAGCCAACGTCGGGGCGGCA
GGCCCTGCCATAGCCTCAGGTTACTCATATATACTTTAGATTGATTTAAAACTTCATTTTTAATTTAAAA
GGATCTAGGTGAAGATCCTTTTTGATAATCTCATGACCAAAATCCCTTAACGTGAGTTTTCGTTCCACTG
AGCGTCAGACCCCGTAGAAAAGATCAAAGGATCTTCTTGAGATCCTTTTTTTCTGCGCGTAATCTGCTGC
TTGCAAACAAAAAAACCACCGCTACCAGCGGTGGTTTGTTTGCCGGATCAAGAGCTACCAACTCTTTTTC
CGAAGGTAACTGGCTTCAGCAGAGCGCAGATACCAAATACTGTTCTTCTAGTGTAGCCGTAGTTAGGCCA
CCACTTCAAGAACTCTGTAGCACCGCCTACATACCTCGCTCTGCTAATCCTGTTACCAGTGGCTGCTGCC
AGTGGCGATAAGTCGTGTCTTACCGGGTTGGACTCAAGACGATAGTTACCGGATAAGGCGCAGCGGTCGG
GCTGAACGGGGGGTTCGTGCACACAGCCCAGCTTGGAGCGAACGACCTACACCGAACTGAGATACCTACA
GCGTGAGCTATGAGAAAGCGCCACGCTTCCCGAAGGGAGAAAGGCGGACAGGTATCCGGTAAGCGGCAGG
GTCGGAACAGGAGAGCGCACGAGGGAGCTTCCAGGGGGAAACGCCTGGTATCTTTATAGTCCTGTCGGGT
TTCGCCACCTCTGACTTGAGCGTCGATTTTTGTGATGCTCGTCAGGGGGGCGGAGCCTATGGAAAAACGC
CAGCAACGCGGCCTTTTTACGGTTCCTGGCCTTTTGCTGGCCTTTTGCTCACATG
