>Addgene plasmid #56216 | mIFP-Cx26-7 | depositor partial sequence | sequence record 87115 | insert sequence
CCCAGCAGTGACGTCAGATGCGCTAGCGCTACCGGACTCAGATCTCGAGCTCAAGCTTCGAATTCGCGGC
TGCACGCTCCTCGGGACACAGTGCCAACCATCCAGAGGACAAGATGGATTGGGGCACACTACAGAGCATC
CTCGGGGGTGTCAACAAGCACTCCACCAGCATTGGGAAAATCTGGCTCACTGTCCTCTTCATCTTCCGCA
TCATGATCCTCGTGGTGGCCGCGAAGGAGGTGTGGGGAGATGAGCAAGCCGATTTTGTTTGCAACACTCT
CCAGCCTGGCTGTAAGAATGTGTGCTACGACCACTACTTCCCCATCTCTCACATCCGGCTCTGGGCTCTG
CAGCTGATCATGGTGTCCACGCCGGCCCTCCTGGTAGCTATGCACGTGGCCTACCGGAGACACGAAAAGA
AACGGAAGTTCATGAAGGGAGAGATAAAGAACGAGTTTAAGGACATCGAAGAGATCAAAACCCAGAAGGT
CCGTATCGAAGGGTCCCTGTGGTGGACCTACACCACCAGCATCTTCTTCCGGGTCATCTTCGAAGCTGTC
TTCATGTATGTCTTTTACATCATGTACAATGGCTTCTTCATGCAGCGTCTGGTGAAGTGTAACGCCTGGC
CTTGTCCCAATACAGTGGACTGCTTCATTTCCAGGCCCACAGAAAAGACTGTCTTCACGGTGTTCATGAT
CTCTGTGTCTGGAATTTGCATCCTGCTAAACATCACAGAGCTGTGCTATCTGTTCATTAGGTATTGCTCA
GGGAAGTCCAAAAGACCAGTCGCGGATCCACCGGTCGCCACCATGTCGGTACCGCTGACTACCTCAGCAT
TCGGCCACGCGTTTCTGGCTAACTGTGAACGCGAGCAGATCCACCTGGCGGGCTCCATTCAGCCGCACGG
TATCCTGCTGGCTGTGAAAGAGCCGGACAACGTGGTGATCCAGGCTTCTATTAACGCTGCGGAGTTCCTG
AACACCAACTCTGTTGTTGGCCGTCCGCTGCGTGACCTGGGCGGCGATCTGCCTTTGCAGATCCTGCCGC
ACCTGAACGGCCCGCTGCACCTGGCTCCGATGACCCTGCGTTGTACCGTGGGTTCTCCGCCGCGTCGTGT
GGACTGTACCATTCATCGTCCGTCTAACGGCGGCCTGATCGTAGAACTGGAACCAGCAACCAAGACCACT
AACATTGCGCCGGCTCTGGACGGTGCGTTTCATCGTATCACTTCTTCATCCTCCCTGATGGGCCTGTGTG
ACGAAACCGCGACTATTATCCGTGAGATTACTGGCTACGACCGTGTGATGGTAGTACGTTTCGATGAAGA
GGGTAATGGCGAAATTCTGTCCGAACGTCGTCGTGCGGACCTGGAAGCGTTCCTGGGTAACCGCTACCCG
GCGTCTACTATTCCGCAGATCGCTCGTCGCCTGTACGAACATAACCGTGTTCGCCTGCTGGTAGATGTGA
ACTATACTCCGGTTCCGCTACAGCCGCGCATCAGCCCGCTGAACGGTCGTGATCTGGATATGTCCCTGTC
TTGCCTGCGCTCTATGTCCCCGATCCACCAGAAATACATGCAGGACATGGGCGTTGGCGCGACCCTGGTT
TGCTCTCTGATGGTGTCTGGTCGTCTGTGGGGTCTGATCGCTTGCCACCACTACGAACCGCGCTTCGTTC
CGTTCCACATTCGCGCTGCTGGCGAAGCGCTGGCGGAAACTTGTGCGATCCGCATCGCGACGCTGGAGAG
CTTTGCACAGTCTCAGTCCAAATGAGCGGCCGCGACTCTAGATCATAATCAGCCATACCACATTGTAGAA
GTATTCT
